Addgene plasmid #179939: pCAG-HP1β-I161E-EGFP
Purpose: C terminal fusion of EGFP to mouse HP1β (Cbx1) containing I161E mutation
Depositing lab: Andrew Newman. Depositing organization: Charite Universitaetsmedizin Berlin. Publication: Glial reactivity and cognitive decline follow chronic heterochromatin loss in neurons. Newman AG, Sharif J, Bessa P, Zaqout S, Brown JP, Richter D, Dannenberg R, Nakayama M, Mueller S, Schaub T, Manickaraj S, Boehm-Sturm P, Ohara O, Koseki H, Singh PB, Tarabykin V. Nat Commun. 2025 Aug 8;16(1):7325. doi: 10.1038/s41467-025-61319-7. PubMed 40781223.
Backbone
  Vector backbone: pCAG-eGFP
  Vector type: Mammalian Expression
Growth in bacteria
  Bacterial resistance: Ampicillin, 100 μg/mL
  Growth temperature: 37°C
  Growth strain: DH5alpha
  Copy number: High Copy
Gene/Insert
  Gene/Insert name: Cbx 1
  Species: M. musculus (mouse)
  Mutation: I161E
  Entrez Gene: Cbx1 (a.k.a. Cbx, Cbx-rs2, E430007M08Rik, HP1B, Hp1beta, M31, MOD1)
  Tag / fusion protein: EGFP (C terminal on insert)
  Cloning method: Restriction Enzyme; 5′ cloning site EcoRI (not destroyed); 3′ cloning site AgeI (not destroyed)
  Sequencing primers: 5′ CAG-FW; 3′ EGFP-N
Terms and licenses: Academic/Nonprofit Terms; Industry Terms: Not Available to Industry
How to cite: pCAG-HP1β-I161E-EGFP was a gift from Andrew Newman (Addgene plasmid # 179939 ; http://n2t.net/addgene:179939 ; RRID:Addgene_179939)
