[The description below was written by a language model from this plasmid's Addgene catalogue record and pLannotate feature annotations shown in this document.]
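Description:
pCAG-HP1β-I161E-EGFP is a mammalian expression plasmid of about 6.1 kb, built on the pCAG-eGFP backbone. It produces mouse heterochromatin protein 1β (HP1β, encoded by Cbx1) carrying an I161E substitution and fused at its C terminus to EGFP. It is maintained in E. coli at high copy through a ColE1/pUC-type origin and selected with ampicillin via the β-lactamase gene and its own promoter. The backbone also retains lac promoter/operator remnants and short lacI fragments, which play no role in expression of the insert. An SV40 origin with a fragment of the SV40 promoter and an SV40 poly(A) signal is also present; such an origin can support episomal replication in cells that supply large T antigen.

The expression cassette follows the CAG layout. A CMV immediate-early enhancer lies upstream of a chimeric chicken β-actin/rabbit β-globin intron, and the unannotated interval between them is where the chicken β-actin promoter normally sits in this design. The Cbx1 open reading frame was cloned between EcoRI and AgeI sites, both retained, and is followed closely by EGFP, then by β-globin-derived sequence and the rabbit β-globin polyadenylation signal. The annotation tool matched the insert to human CBX1, whereas the catalogue entry lists it as mouse. The short HBB "CDS" fragments flanking the cassette are globin-derived vector sequence rather than intended coding regions.

The record does not state the functional consequence of I161E. The construct gives strong, constitutive expression of a fluorescently labelled mutant HP1β, which would allow its localisation and behaviour to be visualised in transfected mammalian cells. The associated study concerns heterochromatin loss in neurons.
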