Features (pLannotate 1.2.2; 19 found; start..end, strand, type, name):
      5..384     +  enhancer       CMV enhancer: human cytomegalovirus immediate early enhancer
    662..1678    +  intron         chimeric intron: chimera between introns from chicken β-actin and rabbit β-globin
   1676..1732    +  CDS            HBB (fragment): HBB_LEPEU - Experimental evidence at protein level: Swiss-Prot protein existence level 1. Involved in oxygen transport from the lung to the various peripheral tissues. From Lepus europaeus (European hare).
   1727..1748    +  misc_feature   MCS (fragment): multiple cloning site
   1755..2309    +  CDS            CBX1: CBX1_HUMAN - Also known as CBX. Experimental evidence at protein level: Swiss-Prot protein existence level 1. Component of heterochromatin. Recognizes and binds histone H3 tails methylated at 'Lys-9', leading to epigenetic repression. Interaction with lamin B receptor (LBR) can contribute to the association of the heterochromatin with the inner nuclear membrane. From Homo sapiens (Human).
   2325..3044    +  CDS            EGFP: the original enhanced GFP (Yang et al., 1996) mammalian codon-optimized
   3054..3125    +  CDS            HBB (fragment): HBB_PONPY - Experimental evidence at transcript level: Swiss-Prot protein existence level 2. Involved in oxygen transport from the lung to the various peripheral tissues. From Pongo pygmaeus (Bornean orangutan).
   3196..3251    +  polyA_signal   β-globin poly(A) signal: rabbit β-globin polyadenylation signal (Gil and Proudfoot, 1987)
   3636..3652    -  protein_bind   lac operator: The lac repressor binds to the lac operator to inhibit transcription in E. coli. This inhibition can be relieved by adding lactose or isopropyl-β-D-thiogalactopyranoside (IPTG). lac repressor encoded by lacI
   3660..3690    -  promoter       lac promoter: promoter for the E. coli lac operon
   3705..3726    -  protein_bind   CAP binding site: CAP binding activates transcription in the presence of cAMP. E. coli catabolite activator protein
   3739..3778    -  CDS            lacI (fragment): lac repressor; lacI; The lac repressor binds to the lac operator to inhibit transcription in E. coli. This inhibition can be relieved by adding lactose or isopropyl-β-D-thiogalactopyranoside (IPTG).
   3785..3807    +  promoter       SV40 promoter (fragment): SV40 enhancer and early promoter
   3831..3966    +  rep_origin     SV40 ori: SV40 origin of replication
   3986..4120    +  polyA_signal   SV40 poly(A) signal: SV40 polyadenylation signal
   4122..4176    -  CDS            lacI (fragment): lac repressor; lacI; The lac repressor binds to the lac operator to inhibit transcription in E. coli. This inhibition can be relieved by adding lactose or isopropyl-β-D-thiogalactopyranoside (IPTG).
   4359..4947    -  rep_origin     ori: high-copy-number ColE1/pMB1/pBR322/pUC origin of replication
   5118..5978    -  CDS            AmpR: β-lactamase; bla; confers resistance to ampicillin, carbenicillin, and related antibiotics
   5979..6083    -  promoter       AmpR promoter: bla
>Addgene plasmid #179939 | pCAG-HP1β-I161E-EGFP | addgene full sequence | sequence record 436321 | Addgene NGS Result
GGTCGACATTGATTATTGACTAGTTATTAATAGTAATCAATTACGGGGTCATTAGTTCATAGCCCATATA
TGGAGTTCCGCGTTACATAACTTACGGTAAATGGCCCGCCTGGCTGACCGCCCAACGACCCCCGCCCATT
GACGTCAATAATGACGTATGTTCCCATAGTAACGCCAATAGGGACTTTCCATTGACGTCAATGGGTGGAG
TATTTACGGTAAACTGCCCACTTGGCAGTACATCAAGTGTATCATATGCCAAGTACGCCCCCTATTGACG
TCAATGACGGTAAATGGCCCGCCTGGCATTATGCCCAGTACATGACCTTATGGGACTTTCCTACTTGGCA
GTACATCTACGTATTAGTCATCGCTATTACCATGGTCGAGGTGAGCCCCACGTTCTGCTTCACTCTCCCC
ATCTCCCCCCCCTCCCCACCCCCAATTTTGTATTTATTTATTTTTTAATTATTTTGTGCAGCGATGGGGG
CGGGGGGGGGGGGGGGGCGCGCCRGGSGGGGSGGGGGGGGGSGRGGGGSGGGGSGGGGSGRGGCGGAGAG
GKGCGGCGGCAGCCAATCAGAGCGGCGCGCTCCGAAAGTTTCCTTTTATGGCGAGGCGGCGGCGGCGGCG
GCCCTATAAAAAGCGAAGCGCGCGGCGGGCGGGAGTCGCTGCGCGCTGCCTTCGCCCCGTGCCCCGCTCC
GCCGCCGCCTCGCGCCGCCCGCCCCGGCTCTGACTGACCGCGTTACTCCCACAGGTGAGCGGGCGGGACG
GCCCTTCTCCTCCGGGCTGTAATTAGCGCTTGGTTTAATGACGGCTTGTTTCTTTTCTGTGGCTGCGTGA
AAGCCTTGAGGGGCTCCGGGAGGGCCCTTTGTGCGGGGGGAGCGGCTCGGGGGGTGCGTGCGTGTGTGTG
TGCGTGGGGAGCGCCGCGTGCGGCTCCGCGCTGCCCGGCGGCTGTGAGCGCTGCGGGCGCGGCGCGGGGC
TTTGTGCGCTCCGCAGTGTGCGCGAGGGGAGCGCGGCCGGGGGCGGTGCCCCGCGGTGCGGGGGGGGCTG
CGAGGGGAACAAAGGCTGCGTGCGGGGTGTGTGCGTGGGGGGGTGAGCAGGGGGTGTGGGCGCGTCGGTC
GGGCTGCAACCCCCCCTGCACCCCCCTCCCCGAGTTGCTGAGCACGGCCCGGCTTCGGGTGCGGGGCTCC
GTACGGGGCGTGGCGCGGGGCTCGCCGTGCCGGGCGGGGGGTGGCGGCAGGKGGGGGTGCCGGGCGGGGC
GGGGCCGCCTCGGGCCGGGGRGGGCTCGGGGGRGGGGCGCGGCGGCCCCCGGAGCGCCGGCGGCTGTCGA
GGCGCGGCGAGCCGCAGCCATTGCCTTTTATGGTAATCGTGCGAGAGGGCGCAGGGACTTCCTTTGTCCC
AAATCTGTGCGGAGCCGAAATCTGGGAGGCGCCGCCGCACCCCCTCTAGCGGGCGCGGGGCGAAGCGGTG
CGGCGCCGGCAGGAAGGAAATGGGCGGGGAGGGCCTTCGTGCGTCGCCGCGCCGCCGTCCCCTTCTCCCT
CTCCAGCCTCGGGGCTGTCCGCGGGGGGACGGCTGCCTTCGGGGGGGACGGGGCAGGGCGGGGTTCGGCT
TCTGGCGTGTGACCGGCGGCTCTAGAGCCTCTGCTAACCATGTTCATGCCTTCTTCTTTTTCCTACAGCT
CCTGGGCAACGTGCTGGTTATTGTGCTGTCTCATCATTTTGGCAAAGAATTCTGCAGTCGACGGTACCCG
TACTATGGGGAAAAAGCAAAACAAGAAGAAAGTGGAGGAGGTACTAGAAGAAGAGGAAGAGGAATATGTG
GTGGAAAAAGTTCTTGATCGGCGAGTTGTCAAGGGCAAGGTGGAATATCTTCTAAAGTGGAAGGGTTTCT
CAGATGAGGACAACACTTGGGAGCCAGAAGAGAATCTGGATTGCCCTGACCTTATTGCTGAGTTTCTACA
GTCACAGAAAACAGCTCATGAGACAGATAAGTCAGAGGGAGGCAAGCGCAAAGCTGATTCTGATTCTGAA
GATAAAGGAGAGGAAAGCAAACCAAAGAAGAAGAAAGAAGAGTCAGAAAAGCCACGAGGCTTTGCCCGGG
GTTTGGAGCCAGAGCGGATTATTGGAGCTACTGACTCCAGTGGAGAGCTCATGTTCCTGATGAAATGGAA
AAACTCTGATGAGGCTGACCTGGTCCCTGCCAAGGAAGCCAATGTCAAGTGCCCACAGGTTGTCGAATCC
TTCTATGAGGAAAGGCTAACGTGGCATTCCTACCCCTCAGAGGATGATGACAAAAAAGACGACAAGAATT
TACCGGTCGCCACCATGGTGAGCAAGGGCGAGGAGCTGTTCACCGGGGTGGTGCCCATCCTGGTCGAGCT
GGACGGCGACGTAAACGGCCACAAGTTCAGCGTGTCCGGCGAGGGCGAGGGCGATGCCACCTACGGCAAG
CTGACCCTGAAGTTCATCTGCACCACCGGCAAGCTGCCCGTGCCCTGGCCCACCCTCGTGACCACCCTGA
CCTACGGCGTGCAGTGCTTCAGCCGCTACCCCGACCACATGAAGCAGCACGACTTCTTCAAGTCCGCCAT
GCCCGAAGGCTACGTCCAGGAGCGCACCATCTTCTTCAAGGACGACGGCAACTACAAGACCCGCGCCGAG
GTGAAGTTCGAGGGCGACACCCTGGTGAACCGCATCGAGCTGAAGGGCATCGACTTCAAGGAGGACGGCA
ACATCCTGGGGCACAAGCTGGAGTACAACTACAACAGCCACAACGTCTATATCATGGCCGACAAGCAGAA
GAACGGCATCAAGGTGAACTTCAAGATCCGCCACAACATCGAGGACGGCAGCGTGCAGCTCGCCGACCAC
TACCAGCAGAACACCCCCATCGGCGACGGCCCCGTGCTGCTGCCCGACAACCACTACCTGAGCACCCAGT
CCGCCCTGAGCAAAGACCCCAACGAGAAGCGCGATCACATGGTCCTGCTGGAGTTCGTGACCGCCGCCGG
GATCACTCTCGGCATGGACGAGCTGTACAAGTAAAGCGGCCGCACTCCTCAGGTGCAGGCTGCCTATCAG
AAGGTGGTGGCTGGTGTGGCCAATGCCCTGGCTCACAAATACCACTGAGATCTTTTTCCCTCTGCCAAAA
ATTATGGGGACATCATGAAGCCCCTTGAGCATCTGACTTCTGGCTAATAAAGGAAATTTATTTTCATTGC
AATAGTGTGTTGGAATTTTTTGTGTCTCTCACTCGGAAGGACATATGGGAGGGCAAATCATTTAAAACAT
CAGAATGAGTATTTGGTTTAGAGTTTGGCAACATATGCCCATATGCTGGCTGCCATGAACAAAGGTTGGC
TATAAAGAGGTCATCAGTATATGAAACAGCCCCCTGCTGTCCATTCCTTATTCCATAGAAAAGCCTTGAC
TTGAGGTTAGATTTTTTTTATATTTTGTTTTGTGTTATTTTTTTCTTTAACATCCCTAAAATTTTCCTTA
CATGTTTTACTAGCCAGATTTTTCCTCCTCTCCTGACTACTCCCAGTCATAGCTGTCCCTCTTCTCTTAT
GGAGATCCCTCGACCTGCAGCCCAAGCTTGGCGTAATCATGGTCATAGCTGTTTCCTGTGTGAAATTGTT
ATCCGCTCACAATTCCACACAACATACGAGCCGGAAGCATAAAGTGTAAAGCCTGGGGTGCCTAATGAGT
GAGCTAACTCACATTAATTGCGTTGCGCTCACTGCCCGCTTTCCAGTCGGGAAACCTGTCGTGCCAGCGG
ATCCGCATCTCAATTAGTCAGCAACCATAGTCCCGCCCCTAACTCCGCCCATCCCGCCCCTAACTCCGCC
CAGTTCCGCCCATTCTCCGCCCCATGGCTGACTAATTTTTTTTATTTATGCAGAGGCCGAGGCCGCCTCG
GCCTCTGAGCTATTCCAGAAGTAGTGAGGAGGCTTTTTTGGAGGCCTAGGCTTTTGCAAAAAGCTAACTT
GTTTATTGCAGCTTATAATGGTTACAAATAAAGCAATAGCATCACAAATTTCACAAATAAAGCATTTTTT
TCACTGCATTCTAGTTGTGGTTTGTCCAAACTCATCAATGTATCTTATCATGTCTGGATCCGCTGCATTA
ATGAATCGGCCAACGCGCGGGGAGAGGCGGTTTGCGTATTGGGCGCTCTTCCGCTTCCTCGCTCACTGAC
TCGCTGCGCTCGGTCGTTCGGCTGCGGCGAGCGGTATCAGCTCACTCAAAGGCGGTAATACGGTTATCCA
CAGAATCAGGGGATAACGCAGGAAAGAACATGTGAGCAAAAGGCCAGCAAAAGGCCAGGAACCGTAAAAA
GGCCGCGTTGCTGGCGTTTTTCCATAGGCTCCGCCCCCCTGACGAGCATCACAAAAATCGACGCTCAAGT
CAGAGGTGGCGAAACCCGACAGGACTATAAAGATACCAGGCGTTTCCCCCTGGAAGCTCCCTCGTGCGCT
CTCCTGTTCCGACCCTGCCGCTTACCGGATACCTGTCCGCCTTTCTCCCTTCGGGAAGCGTGGCGCTTTC
TCATAGCTCACGCTGTAGGTATCTCAGTTCGGTGTAGGTCGTTCGCTCCAAGCTGGGCTGTGTGCACGAA
CCCCCCGTTCAGCCCGACCGCTGCGCCTTATCCGGTAACTATCGTCTTGAGTCCAACCCGGTAAGACACG
ACTTATCGCCACTGGCAGCAGCCACTGGTAACAGGATTAGCAGAGCGAGGTATGTAGGCGGTGCTACAGA
GTTCTTGAAGTGGTGGCCTAACTACGGCTACACTAGAAGAACAGTATTTGGTATCTGCGCTCTGCTGAAG
CCAGTTACCTTCGGAAAAAGAGTTGGTAGCTCTTGATCCGGCAAACAAACCACCGCTGGTAGCGGTGGTT
TTTTTGTTTGCAAGCAGCAGATTACGCGCAGAAAAAAAGGATCTCAAGAAGATCCTTTGATCTTTTCTAC
GGGGTCTGACGCTCAGTGGAACGAAAACTCACGTTAAGGGATTTTGGTCATGAGATTATCAAAAAGGATC
TTCACCTAGATCCTTTTAAATTAAAAATGAAGTTTTAAATCAATCTAAAGTATATATGAGTAAACTTGGT
CTGACAGTTACCAATGCTTAATCAGTGAGGCACCTATCTCAGCGATCTGTCTATTTCGTTCATCCATAGT
TGCCTGACTCCCCGTCGTGTAGATAACTACGATACGGGAGGGCTTACCATCTGGCCCCAGTGCTGCAATG
ATACCGCGAGACCCACGCTCACCGGCTCCAGATTTATCAGCAATAAACCAGCCAGCCGGAAGGGCCGAGC
GCAGAAGTGGTCCTGCAACTTTATCCGCCTCCATCCAGTCTATTAATTGTTGCCGGGAAGCTAGAGTAAG
TAGTTCGCCAGTTAATAGTTTGCGCAACGTTGTTGCCATTGCTACAGGCATCGTGGTGTCACGCTCGTCG
TTTGGTATGGCTTCATTCAGCTCCGGTTCCCAACGATCAAGGCGAGTTACATGATCCCCCATGTTGTGCA
AAAAAGCGGTTAGCTCCTTCGGTCCTCCGATCGTTGTCAGAAGTAAGTTGGCCGCAGTGTTATCACTCAT
GGTTATGGCAGCACTGCATAATTCTCTTACTGTCATGCCATCCGTAAGATGCTTTTCTGTGACTGGTGAG
TACTCAACCAAGTCATTCTGAGAATAGTGTATGCGGCGACCGAGTTGCTCTTGCCCGGCGTCAATACGGG
ATAATACCGCGCCACATAGCAGAACTTTAAAAGTGCTCATCATTGGAAAACGTTCTTCGGGGCGAAAACT
CTCAAGGATCTTACCGCTGTTGAGATCCAGTTCGATGTAACCCACTCGTGCACCCAACTGATCTTCAGCA
TCTTTTACTTTCACCAGCGTTTCTGGGTGAGCAAAAACAGGAAGGCAAAATGCCGCAAAAAAGGGAATAA
GGGCGACACGGAAATGTTGAATACTCATACTCTTCCTTTTTCAATATTATTGAAGCATTTATCAGGGTTA
TTGTCTCATGAGCGGATACATATTTGAATGTATTTAGAAAAATAAACAAATAGGGGTTCCGCGCACATTT
CCCCGAAAAGTGCCACCTG
